Addgene plasmid #90021: pCold-I-Dsup
Purpose: To express His-tagged Dsup in bacteria
Depositing lab: Takekazu Kunieda. Depositing organization: The University of Tokyo. Publication: Extremotolerant tardigrade genome and improved radiotolerance of human cultured cells by tardigrade-unique protein. Hashimoto T, Horikawa DD, Saito Y, Kuwahara H, Kozuka-Hata H, Shin-I T, Minakuchi Y, Ohishi K, Motoyama A, Aizu T, Enomoto A, Kondo K, Tanaka S, Hara Y, Koshikawa S, Sagara H, Miura T, Yokobori S, Miyagawa K, Suzuki Y, Kubo T, Oyama M, Kohara Y, Fujiyama A, Arakawa K, Katayama T, Toyoda A, Kunieda T. Nat Commun. 2016 Sep 20;7:12808. doi: 10.1038/ncomms12808. PubMed 27649274.
Backbone
  Vector backbone: pCold-I
  Backbone manufacturer: Takara
  Vector type: Bacterial Expression
Growth in bacteria
  Bacterial resistance: Ampicillin, 100 μg/mL
  Growth temperature: 37°C
  Growth strain: DH5alpha
  Copy number: High Copy
Gene/Insert
  Gene/Insert name: Dsup (alt name: LC050827)
  Species: Ramazzottius varieornatus
  Promoter: cspA
  Tag / fusion protein: His (N terminal on insert)
  Cloning method: Gibson Cloning
  Sequencing primers: 5′ pCold-Fwd
Terms and licenses: Academic/Nonprofit Terms; Industry Terms: Not Available to Industry
Depositor comments: Insert species is Ramazzottius varieornatus
How to cite: pCold-I-Dsup was a gift from Takekazu Kunieda (Addgene plasmid # 90021 ; http://n2t.net/addgene:90021 ; RRID:Addgene_90021)
