[The description below was written by a language model from this plasmid's Addgene catalogue record and pLannotate feature annotations shown in this document.]
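Description:
pCold-I-Dsup is a bacterial expression plasmid built on the commercial pCold-I cold-shock vector and used to produce His-tagged Dsup protein in E. coli. The sequenced record is 5,694 nt. The plasmid replicates from a high-copy ColE1/pUC-type origin and is selected with ampicillin through a β-lactamase (AmpR) gene driven by its own promoter. An M13 phage origin is also present, which in principle permits single-stranded DNA production. Short annotated fragments of TcR, rop and bom are non-functional remnants of the backbone's pBR322 ancestry.

The insert is the Dsup (damage suppressor) coding sequence from the tardigrade Ramazzottius varieornatus, introduced by Gibson cloning. Dsup is a chromatin-associated protein that binds nucleosomes and shields DNA from hydroxyl radical damage caused by X-rays or hydrogen peroxide. The expression cassette uses the promoter of the E. coli cold-shock gene cspA, followed by a lac operator and the cspA 5'UTR, with the cspA 3'UTR downstream of the coding sequence. A lacI gene with its own promoter is carried on the plasmid and supplies the repressor. This arrangement keeps transcription off until IPTG is added, while the cspA elements favour expression at low temperature, conditions that often improve the solubility and yield of recombinant proteins. The N-terminal His tag sits just upstream of Dsup; the annotation tool matched this short region to a fragment of a composite tag, which most likely reflects only the shared 6xHis stretch. The tag allows purification by metal-affinity chromatography, making the construct suited to preparing recombinant Dsup for biochemical studies.
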