Features (pLannotate 1.2.2; 18 found; start..end, strand, type, name):
    568..633     -  CDS            TcR (fragment): tetracycline efflux protein; tet; confers resistance to tetracycline
    648..669     -  protein_bind   CAP binding site: CAP binding activates transcription in the presence of cAMP. E. coli catabolite activator protein
    682..1764    -  CDS            lacI: lac repressor; lacI; The lac repressor binds to the lac operator to inhibit transcription in E. coli. This inhibition can be relieved by adding lactose or isopropyl-β-D-thiogalactopyranoside (IPTG).
   1765..1842    -  promoter       lacI promoter: lacI
   1850..1938    -  CDS            TcR (fragment): tetracycline efflux protein; tet; confers resistance to tetracycline
   1942..2008    +  promoter       cspA promoter: cspA; promoter of the E. coli cold shock protein cspA gene (Mitta et al., 1997)
   2011..2027    +  protein_bind   lac operator: The lac repressor binds to the lac operator to inhibit transcription in E. coli. This inhibition can be relieved by adding lactose or isopropyl-β-D-thiogalactopyranoside (IPTG). lac repressor encoded by lacI
   2049..2182    +  5'UTR          cspA 5'UTR: cspA; 5'UTR of the E. coli cold shock protein cspA gene (Mitta et al., 1997)
   2196..2215    +  CDS            capTEV™ (fragment): composite tag for in vivo biotinylation, TEV protease cleavage, and 6xHis tagging
   2231..3565    +  CDS            Dsup: DSUP_RAMVA - Experimental evidence at protein level: Swiss-Prot protein existence level 1. Unique chromatin-associating protein that contributes to the organism's exceptional tolerance to harsh environmental stresses (PubMed:27649274, PubMed:31571581). Binds with a higher affinity to nucleosomes than to free DNA (PubMed:31571581). Protects chromatin from damage caused by hydroxyl radical-mediated cleavage induced by X-rays or treatment with hydrogen peroxide (PubMed:27649274, PubMed:31571581). Suppresses X-ray-induced DNA damage that includes single-strand breaks (SSBs) as well as more hazardo
   3582..3726    +  3'UTR          cspA 3'UTR: cspA; 3'UTR of the E. coli cold shock protein cspA gene (Mitta et al., 1997)
   3738..3773    +  CDS            rop (fragment): Rop protein, which maintains plasmids at low copy number; rop
   3875..3924    +  misc_feature   bom (fragment): basis of mobility region from pBR322
   4000..4380    -  rep_origin     M13 ori (sequence partly withheld): M13 bacteriophage origin of replication; arrow indicates direction of (+) strand synthesis
   4399..4450    +  misc_feature   bom (fragment): basis of mobility region from pBR322
   4480..4584    +  promoter       AmpR promoter: bla
   4585..5445    +  CDS            AmpR: β-lactamase; bla; confers resistance to ampicillin, carbenicillin, and related antibiotics
   5616..510     +  rep_origin     ori (across the origin): high-copy-number ColE1/pMB1/pBR322/pUC origin of replication
>Addgene plasmid #90021 | pCold-I-Dsup | addgene full sequence | sequence record 177698 | Addgene NGS Result
GATCAAGAGCTACCAACTCTTTTTCCGAAGGTAACTGGCTTCAGCAGAGCGCAGATACCAAATACTGTTC
TTCTAGTGTAGCCGTAGTTAGGCCACCACTTCAAGAACTCTGTAGCACCGCCTACATACCTCGCTCTGCT
AATCCTGTTACCAGTGGCTGCTGCCAGTGGCGATAAGTCGTGTCTTACCGGGTTGGACTCAAGACGATAG
TTACCGGATAAGGCGCAGCGGTCGGGCTGAACGGGGGGTTCGTGCACACAGCCCAGCTTGGAGCGAACGA
CCTACACCGAACTGAGATACCTACAGCGTGAGCTATGAGAAAGCGCCACGCTTCCCGAAGGGAGAAAGGC
GGACAGGTATCCGGTAAGCGGCAGGGTCGGAACAGGAGAGCGCACGAGGGAGCTTCCAGGGGGAAACGCC
TGGTATCTTTATAGTCCTGTCGGGTTTCGCCACCTCTGACTTGAGCGTCGATTTTTGTGATGCTCGTCAG
GGGGGCGGAGCCTATGGAAAAACGCCAGCAACGCGGCCTTTTTACGGTTCCTGGCCTTTTGCTGGCCTTT
TGCTCACATAGTCATGCCCCGCGCCCACCGGAAGGAGCTGACTGGGTTGAAGGCTCTCAAGGGCATCGGT
CGAGATCCCGGTGCCTAATGAGTGAGCTAACTTACATTAATTGCGTTGCGCTCACTGCCCGCTTTCCAGT
CGGGAAACCTGTCGTGCCAGCTGCATTAATGAATCGGCCAACGCGCGGGGAGAGGCGGTTTGCGTATTGG
GCGCCAGGGTGGTTTTTCTTTTCACCAGTGAGACGGGCAACAGCTGATTGCCCTTCACCGCCTGGCCCTG
AGAGAGTTGCAGCAAGCGGTCCACGCTGGTTTGCCCCAGCAGGCGAAAATCCTGTTTGATGGTGGTTAAC
GGCGGGATATAACATGAGCTGTCTTCGGTATCGTCGTATCCCACTACCGAGATATCCGCACCAACGCGCA
GCCCGGACTCGGTAATGGCGCGCATTGCGCCCAGCGCCATCTGATCGTTGGCAACCAGCATCGCAGTGGG
AACGATGCCCTCATTCAGCATTTGCATGGTTTGTTGAAAACCGGACATGGCACTCCAGTCGCCTTCCCGT
TCCGCTATCGGCTGAATTTGATTGCGAGTGAGATATTTATGCCAGCCAGCCAGACGCAGACGCGCCGAGA
CAGAACTTAATGGGCCCGCTAACAGCGCGATTTGCTGGTGACCCAATGCGACCAGATGCTCCACGCCCAG
TCGCGTACCGTCTTCATGGGAGAAAATAATACTGTTGATGGGTGTCTGGTCAGAGACATCAAGAAATAAC
GCCGGAACATTAGTGCAGGCAGCTTCCACAGCAATGGCATCCTGGTCATCCAGCGGATAGTTAATGATCA
GCCCACTGACGCGTTGCGCGAGAAGATTGTGCACCGCCGCTTTACAGGCTTCGACGCCGCTTCGTTCTAC
CATCGACACCACCACGCTGGCACCCAGTTGATCGGCGCGAGATTTAATCGCCGCGACAATTTGCGACGGC
GCGTGCAGGGCCAGACTGGAGGTGGCAACGCCAATCAGCAACGACTGTTTGCCCGCCAGTTGTTGTGCCA
CGCGGTTGGGAATGTAATTCAGCTCCGCCATCGCCGCTTCCACTTTTTCCCGCGTTTTCGCAGAAACGTG
GCTGGCCTGGTTCACCACGCGGGAAACGGTCTGATAAGAGACACCGGCATACTCTGCGACATCGTATAAC
GTTACTGGTTTCACATTCACCACCCTGAATTGACTCTCTTCCGGGCGCTATCATGCCATACCGCGAAAGG
TTTTGCGCCATTCGATGGTGTCCGGGATCTCGACGCTCTCCCTTATGCGACTCCTGCATTAGGAAGCAGC
CCAGTAGTAGGTTGAGGCCGTTGAGCACCGCCGCCGCAAGGAATGGTGTGGCCGATTAATCATAAATATG
AAAAATAATTGTTGCATCACCCGCCAATGCGTGGCTTAATGCACATCAAATTGTGAGCGGATAACAATTT
GATGTGCTAGCGCATATCCAGTGTAGTAAGGCAAGTCCCTTCAAGAGTTATCGTTGATACCCCTCGTAGT
GCACATTCCTTTAACGCTTCAAAATCTGTAAAGCACGCCATATCGCCGAAAGGCACACTTAATTATTAAG
AGGTAATACACCATGAATCACAAAGTGCATCATCATCATCATCATATCGAAGGTAGGCATATGGCATCCA
CACACCAATCATCCACAGAACCCTCTTCCACAGGTAAATCTGAGGAAACGAAGAAAGATGCTTCGCAAGG
GAGCGGGCAAGACTCCAAGAACGTAACCGTTACCAAAGGTACCGGTTCCTCCGCCACCTCAGCTGCCATT
GTCAAGACAGGAGGATCCCAAGGCAAAGATTCCTCTACTACAGCGGGCTCTTCTAGTACTCAGGGACAGA
AGTTCAGTACTACACCTACCGACCCGAAAACTTTCAGCTCTGACCAAAAGGAGAAATCCAAAAGCCCAGC
CAAAGAAGTCCCGTCTGGTGGCGATAGTAAGTCCCAAGGTGACACCAAGTCTCAAAGCGACGCCAAATCT
TCTGGACAAAGTCAGGGCCAGTCTAAAGACAGCGGCAAATCATCTTCCGACAGTAGCAAGAGTCACTCTG
TCATCGGAGCTGTCAAAGACGTCGTTGCAGGCGCCAAAGATGTCGCAGGAAAAGCCGTCGAGGATGCTCC
TAGCATCATGCATACTGCAGTCGATGCTGTGAAGAACGCAGCCACGACTGTGAAGGATGTGGCATCGTCG
GCTGCATCGACTGTGGCGGAGAAGGTAGTCGATGCTTACCACAGTGTGGTGGGAGACAAGACGGACGACA
AGAAAGAGGGCGAGCACAGCGGCGACAAGAAGGACGACTCCAAAGCTGGAAGTGGCTCTGGACAAGGTGG
TGACAACAAGAAGTCTGAAGGAGAGACTTCTGGCCAAGCAGAATCCAGCTCTGGCAACGAAGGAGCTGCT
CCAGCCAAAGGCCGTGGTCGTGGACGGCCTCCAGCAGCTGCTAAAGGAGTTGCTAAGGGTGCTGCAAAGG
GCGCTGCCGCCTCCAAAGGAGCCAAGAGCGGTGCTGAATCCTCCAAGGGAGGAGAACAGTCGTCAGGAGA
TATCGAGATGGCAGATGCTTCCTCCAAGGGAGGCTCGGACCAGAGGGATTCCGCGGCGACCGTTGGCGAA
GGTGGTGCATCAGGCAGTGAGGGTGGAGCTAAGAAAGGCAGAGGGCGGGGCGCTGGTAAGAAAGCGGATG
CGGGTGATACGTCCGCTGAGCCGCCTCGGCGGTCGTCCCGCCTGACGTCTTCAGGTACAGGGGCGGGTTC
CGCTCCAGCTGCAGCGAAAGGCGGAGCGAAGCGTGCTGCTTCTTCCTCCAGTACACCTTCCAACGCTAAG
AAGCAAGCGACTGGAGGTGCTGGCAAAGCTGCTGCCACCAAAGCAACTGCTGCCAAATCGGCAGCCTCTA
AAGCTCCCCAGAATGGCGCAGGTGCCAAGAAGAAGGGAGGAAAGGCTGGAGGACGGAAGAGGAAGTAATC
TAGATAGGTAATCTCTGCTTAAAAGCACAGAATCTAAGATCCCTGCCATTTGGCGGGGATTTTTTTATTT
GTTTTCAGGAAATAAATAATCGATCGCGTAATAAAATCTATTATTATTTTTGTGAAGAATAAATTTGGGT
GCAATGAGAATGCGCAGGCCCTTTCGTCTCGCGCGTTTCGGTGATGACGGTGAAAACCTCTGACACATGC
AGCTCCCGGAGACGGTCACAGCTTGTCTGTAAGCGGATGCCGGGAGCAGACAAGCCCGTCAGGGCGCGTC
AGCGGGTGTTGGCGGGTGTCGGGGCTGGCTTAACTATGCGGCATCAGAGCAGATTGTACTGAGAGTGCAC
CATAAAATTGTAAACGTTAATATTTTGTTAAAATTCGCGTTAAATTTTTGTTAAATCAGCTCATTTTTTA
ACCAATAGGCCGAAATCGGCAAAATCCCTTATAAATCAAAAGAATAGCCCGAGATAGGGT
[37 nt withheld, positions 4051-4087]
AAAGAACGTGGACTCCAACGTCAAAGG
[141 nt withheld, positions 4115-4255]
G
[142 nt withheld, positions 4257-4398]
TATGCGGTGTGAAATACCGCACAGATGCGTAAGGAGAAAATACCGCATCAGGCGTCAGGTGGCACTTTTC
GGGGAAATGTGCGCGGAACCCCTATTTGTTTATTTTTCTAAATACATTCAAATATGTATCCGCTCATGAG
ACAATAACCCTGATAAATGCTTCAATAATATTGAAAAAGGAAGAGTATGAGTATTCAACATTTCCGTGTC
GCCCTTATTCCCTTTTTTGCGGCATTTTGCCTTCCTGTTTTTGCTCACCCAGAAACGCTGGTGAAAGTAA
AAGATGCTGAAGATCAGTTGGGTGCACGAGTGGGTTACATCGAACTGGATCTCAACAGCGGTAAGATCCT
TGAGAGTTTTCGCCCCGAAGAACGTTTTCCAATGATGAGCACTTTTAAAGTTCTGCTATGTGGCGCGGTA
TTATCCCGTATTGACGCCGGGCAAGAGCAACTCGGTCGCCGCATACACTATTCTCAGAATGACTTGGTTG
AGTACTCACCAGTCACAGAAAAGCATCTTACGGATGGCATGACAGTAAGAGAATTATGCAGTGCTGCCAT
AACCATGAGTGATAACACTGCGGCCAACTTACTTCTGACAACGATCGGAGGACCGAAGGAGCTAACCGCT
TTTTTGCACAACATGGGGGATCATGTAACTCGCCTTGATCGTTGGGAACCGGAGCTGAATGAAGCCATAC
CAAACGACGAGCGTGACACCACGATGCCTGTAGCAATGGCAACAACGTTGCGCAAACTATTAACTGGCGA
ACTACTTACTCTAGCTTCCCGGCAACAATTAATAGACTGGATGGAGGCGGATAAAGTTGCAGGACCACTT
CTGCGCTCGGCCCTTCCGGCTGGCTGGTTTATTGCTGATAAATCTGGAGCCGGTGAGCGTGGGTCTCGCG
GTATCATTGCAGCACTGGGGCCAGATGGTAAGCCCTCCCGTATCGTAGTTATCTACACGACGGGGAGTCA
GGCAACTATGGATGAACGAAATAGACAGATCGCTGAGATAGGTGCCTCACTGATTAAGCATTGGTAACTG
TCAGACCAAGTTTACTCATATATACTTTAGATTGATTTAAAACTTCATTTTTAATTTAAAAGGATCTAGG
TGAAGATCCTTTTTGATAATCTCATGACCAAAATCCCTTAACGTGAGTTTTCGTTCCACTGAGCGTCAGA
CCCCGTAGAAAAGATCAAAGGATCTTCTTGAGATCCTTTTTTTCTGCGCGTAATCTGCTGCTTGCAAACA
AAAAAACCACCGCTACCAGCGGTGGTTTGTTTGCCG
